>Addgene plasmid #69556 | pET23a-MmUBB | addgene partial sequence | sequence record 132382 | T7 5'-TAATACGACTCACTATAGGG-3'
AGAAGGAGATATACATATGCAGATCTTCGTGAAGACCCTGACCGGCAAGACCATCACCCTAGAGGTGGAG
CCCAGTGACACCATCGAGAACGTGAAGGCCAAGATCCAGGATAAAGAGGGCATCCCCCCTGACCAGCAGA
GGCTGATCTTTGCCGGCAAGCAGCTGGAAGATGGCCGCACCCTCTCTGATTACAACATCCAGAAAGAGTC
AACCCTGCACCTGGTCCTCCGTCTGAGGGGTGGCATGCAGATCTTCGTGAAGACCCTGACCGGCAAGACC
ATCACCCTGGAGGTGGAGCCCAGTGACACCATCGAGAATGTGAAGGCCAAGATCCAGGATAAAGAGGGCA
TCCCCCCTGACCAGCAGAGGCTGATCTTTGCCGGCAAGCAGCTGGAAGATGGCCGCACCCTCTCTGATTA
CAACATCCAGAAGGAGTCAACCCTGCACCTGGTCCTCCGTCTGAGGGGTGGCATGCAGATCTTCGTGAAG
ACCCTGACTGGCAAGACCATCACCCTGGAGGTGGAGCCCAGTGACACCATCGAGAACGTGAAGGCCAAGA
TCCAGGATAAAGAGGGCATCCCCCCTGACCAGCAGAGGCTGATCTTTGCCGGCAAGCAGCTGGAAGATGG
CCGCACCCTCTCTGATTACAACATCCAGAAGGAGTCAACCCTGCACCTGGTCCTTCGCCTGAGAGGTGGC
ATGCAGATCTTCGTGAAGACCCTGACCGGCAAGACCATCACCCTGGA
