>Addgene plasmid #69556 | pET23a-MmUBB | addgene partial sequence | sequence record 132417 | T7term 5'-GCTAGTTATTGCTCAGCGG-3'
AGCAGCCGGATCTCAGTGGTGGTGGTGGTGGTGCTCGAGTGCGGCCGCAAGCTTGTCGACGGAGCTCGAA
TTCGGATCCGCAGACCGAATAATTAATAGCCACCCCTCAGACGGAGGACCAGGTGCAGGGTCGACTCTTT
CTGGATGTTGTAATCAGAGAGAGTGCGGCCATCTTCCAGCTGCTTGCCGGCAAAGATCAGCCTCTGCTGG
TCAGGGGGGATGCCCTCTTTATCCTGGATCTTGGCCTTCACATTCTCGATGGTGTCACTGGGCTCCACCT
CCAGGGTGATGGTCTTGCCGGTCAGGGTCTTCACGAAGATCTGCATGCCACCTCTCAGGCGAAGGACCAG
GTGCAGGGTTGACTCCTTCTGGATGTTGTAATCAGAGAGGGTGCGGCCATCTTCCAGCTGCTTGCCGGCA
AAGATCAGCCTCTGCTGGTCAGGGGGGATGCCCTCTTTATCCTGGATCTTGGCCTTCACGTTCTCGATGG
TGTCACTGGGCTCCACCTCCAGGGTGATGGTCTTGCCAGTCAGGGTCTTCACGAAGATCTGCATGCCACC
CCTCAGACGGAGGACCAGGTGCAGGGTTGACTCCTTCTGGATGTTGTAATCAGAGAGGGTGCGGCCATCT
TCCAGCTGCTTGCCGGCAAAGATCAGCCTCTGCTGGTCAGGGGGGATGCCCTCTTTATCCTGGATCTTGG
CCTTCACATTCTCGATGGTGTCACTGGGCTCCACCTCCAGGGTGATGGTCTTGCCGGTCAGGGTCTTCAC
GAAGATCTGCATGCCACCCCTCAGACGGAGGACCAGGTGCAGGGTTGACTCTTTCTGGATGTTGTA
