[The description below was written by a language model from this plasmid's Addgene catalogue record.]
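Description:
pET23a-MmUBB is a bacterial expression plasmid built on the Novagen pET-23a backbone, carrying the mouse Ubb (polyubiquitin B) coding sequence under control of the T7 promoter. The total construct is about 4.5 kb, of which 918 bp is insert, cloned between the NdeI and BamHI sites, both of which remain intact. It is selected with ampicillin, is listed as low copy, and is propagated in a standard cloning strain such as DH5alpha. No feature table is provided, so details of the origin of replication and other backbone elements are not itemised in the record. The use of a T7 terminator sequencing primer is consistent with the usual pET arrangement of a T7 promoter and terminator flanking the cloning region. The record lists no tags. Cloning through NdeI normally places the insert's own start codon at the vector's translation start, but whether any vector-encoded C-terminal tag is read through is not stated.

Ubb encodes a ubiquitin precursor consisting of head-to-tail ubiquitin repeats, which must be cleaved by deubiquitinases to release free ubiquitin monomers. Because transcription depends on T7 RNA polymerase, the protein can be produced either in E. coli hosts that supply that polymerase or in coupled in vitro transcription/translation systems, both of which are named as intended purposes. The associated study concerns de novo ubiquitin synthesis and the identification of deubiquitinases that act on ubiquitin precursors, so the plasmid most plausibly serves as a source of unprocessed polyubiquitin B precursor for use as a substrate in such processing assays.
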