Addgene plasmid #69556: pET23a-MmUBB
Purpose: Bacterial expression; in vitro transcription/translation (T7)
Depositing lab: Jorge Eduardo Azevedo. Depositing organization: Instituto de Biologia Molecular e Celular (IBMC). Publication: The de novo synthesis of ubiquitin: identification of deubiquitinases acting on ubiquitin precursors. Grou CP, Pinto MP, Mendes AV, Domingues P, Azevedo JE. Sci Rep. 2015 Aug 3;5:12836. doi: 10.1038/srep12836. PubMed 26235645.
Backbone
  Vector backbone: pET-23a
  Backbone manufacturer: Novagen
  Backbone size w/o insert (bp): 3626
  Total vector size (bp): 4544
  Vector type: Bacterial Expression
Growth in bacteria
  Bacterial resistance: Ampicillin, 100 μg/mL
  Growth temperature: 37°C
  Growth strain: DH5alpha
  Copy number: Low Copy
Gene/Insert
  Gene/Insert name: UBB (alt name: polyubiquitin B)
  Species: M. musculus (mouse)
  Insert size (bp): 918
  GenBank ID: NM_011664.3
  Entrez Gene: Ubb (a.k.a. AL033289, Rps27a, Uba52, Ubb2, Ubc)
  Promoter: T7
  Cloning method: Restriction Enzyme; 5′ cloning site NdeI (not destroyed); 3′ cloning site BamHI (not destroyed)
  Sequencing primers: 5′ T7; 3′ T7term
Terms and licenses: Academic/Nonprofit Terms; Industry Terms: Not Available to Industry
How to cite: pET23a-MmUBB was a gift from Jorge Eduardo Azevedo (Addgene plasmid # 69556 ; http://n2t.net/addgene:69556 ; RRID:Addgene_69556)
